Addgene plasmid #121837: KL101: pMAGIC (R4-R3) NLS-(SrfI/PmeI)-NLS-KRAB
Purpose: (Empty Backbone) pMAGIC R4-R3 entry plasmid, contains 2x NLS/KRAB scaffold enabling addition of dCas9 mutants into pMAGIC. dCas9 can be inserted via unique SrfI/PmeI restriction sites
Depositing lab: Christopher Newgard. Depositing organization: Duke University. Publication: Creation of versatile cloning platforms for transgene expression and dCas9-based epigenome editing. Haldeman JM, Conway AE, Arlotto ME, Slentz DH, Muoio DM, Becker TC, Newgard CB. Nucleic Acids Res. 2018 Dec 27. pii: 5264291. doi: 10.1093/nar/gky1286. PubMed 30590691.
Backbone
  Vector backbone: pDONR221 P4r-P3r
  Backbone manufacturer: Invitrogen
  Backbone size (bp): 2664
  Vector type: Synthetic Biology ; pMAGIC Gateway Entry Plasmid
Growth in bacteria
  Bacterial resistance: Kanamycin, 50 μg/mL
  Growth temperature: 37°C
  Growth strain: DH5alpha
  Copy number: High Copy
Gene/Insert
  Gene/Insert name: 2x NLS/KRAB (open)
  Species: Synthetic
  Insert size (bp): 378
  Cloning method: Gateway Cloning
  Sequencing primers: 5′ M13F; 3′ M13R
Terms and licenses: Academic/Nonprofit Terms; Industry Terms: Not Available to Industry
Depositor comments: SrfI/PmeI fragment can be replaced with dCas9 variant. KRAB PCR'd from Addgene #60954
How to cite: KL101: pMAGIC (R4-R3) NLS-(SrfI/PmeI)-NLS-KRAB was a gift from Christopher Newgard (Addgene plasmid # 121837 ; http://n2t.net/addgene:121837 ; RRID:Addgene_121837)
