[The description below was written by a language model from this plasmid's Addgene catalogue record and pLannotate feature annotations shown in this document.]
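Description:
KL101: pMAGIC (R4-R3) NLS-(SrfI/PmeI)-NLS-KRAB is a MultiSite Gateway entry plasmid built on the Invitrogen pDONR221 P4r-P3r backbone and serves as an empty scaffold module within the pMAGIC modular cloning platform. It is about 3 kb and is maintained in E. coli at high copy through a ColE1/pUC-type origin, with selection by a kanamycin resistance gene (aminoglycoside phosphotransferase). The annotated backbone also carries the usual pDONR elements: rrnB T1 and T2 transcription terminators upstream of the recombination cassette, which insulate it from read-through, a T7 promoter, M13 sequencing primer sites, and short lacI and lacZα remnants with no evident functional role.

The payload is a 378 bp synthetic insert flanked by attR-type Gateway sites (the R4 and R3 positions; the automated annotation labels the first as attR1 overlapping an attB4 core). These sites allow LR recombination with compatible entry modules to assemble a final expression vector. The insert encodes two nuclear localization signals, although the feature table detects only one, a nucleoplasmin-type bipartite NLS. They bracket unique SrfI and PmeI restriction sites and are followed by the KRAB transcriptional repression domain of human ZNF10. The entry plasmid has no promoter for the insert; one is presumably supplied by another module or the destination vector, but the record does not specify this.

The intended use is to replace the SrfI/PmeI fragment with a dCas9 variant, producing an in-frame NLS-dCas9-NLS-KRAB fusion. That fusion can then be moved into pMAGIC destination vectors for CRISPR interference and dCas9-based epigenome editing.
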