Features (pLannotate 1.2.2; 12 found; start..end, strand, type, name):
    121..213     +  CDS            lacI (fragment): lac repressor; lacI; The lac repressor binds to the lac operator to inhibit transcription in E. coli. This inhibition can be relieved by adding lactose or isopropyl-β-D-thiogalactopyranoside (IPTG).
    268..295     -  terminator     rrnB T2 terminator: transcription terminator T2 from the E. coli rrnB gene
    427..470     +  terminator     rrnB T1 terminator: Escherichia coli rrnB; transcription terminator T1 from the E. coli rrnB gene
    517..553     -  CDS            lacZα (fragment): LacZα fragment of β-galactosidase; lacZ fragment
    603..722     -  protein_bind   attR1: mutant version of attR; recombination site for the Gateway® LR reaction LR Clonase™
    706..726     -  protein_bind   attB4: mutant version of attB; core recombination site for the Gateway® BP reaction BP Clonase™
    817..860     +  CDS            nucleoplasmin NLS (fragment): bipartite nuclear localization signal from nucleoplasmin
    897..1082    +  CDS            KRAB: Krüppel-associated box (KRAB) transcriptional repression domain from the human zinc finger protein ZNF10 (Margolin et al., 1994)
   1105..1228    +  protein_bind   attR3: mutant version of attR; recombination site for the Gateway® LR reaction LR Clonase™
   1284..1302    -  promoter       T7 promoter: promoter for bacteriophage T7 RNA polymerase
   1436..2245    +  CDS            KanR: aminoglycoside phosphotransferase; aph(3')-Ia; confers resistance to kanamycin in bacteria or G418 (Geneticin®) in eukaryotes
   2392..2980    +  rep_origin     ori: high-copy-number ColE1/pMB1/pBR322/pUC origin of replication
>Addgene plasmid #121837 | KL101: pMAGIC (R4-R3) NLS-(SrfI/PmeI)-NLS-KRAB | addgene full sequence | sequence record 237391 | Addgene NGS Result
CTTTCCTGCGTTATCCCCTGATTCTGTGGATAACCGTATTACCGCCTTTGAGTGAGCTGATACCGCTCGC
CGCAGCCGAACGACCGAGCGCAGCGAGTCAGTGAGCGAGGAAGCGGAAGAGCGCCCAATACGCAAACCGC
CTCTCCCCGCGCGTTGGCCGATTCATTAATGCAGCTGGCACGACAGGTTTCCCGACTGGAAAGCGGGCAG
TGAGCGCAACGCAATTAATACGCGTACCGCTAGCCAGGAAGAGTTTGTAGAAACGCAAAAAGGCCATCCG
TCAGGATGGCCTTCTGCTTAGTTTGATGCCTGGCAGTTTATGGCGGGCGTCCTGCCCGCCACCCTCCGGG
CCGTTGCTTCACAACGTTCAAATCCGCTCCCGGCGGATTTGTCCTACTCAGGAGAGCGTTCACCGACAAA
CAACAGATAAAACGAAAGGCCCAGTCTTCCGACTGAGCCTTTCGTTTTATTTGATGCCTGGCAGTTCCCT
ACTCTCGCGTTAACGCTAGCATGGATGTTTTCCCAGTCACGACGTTGTAAAACGACGGCCAGTCTTAAGC
TCGGGCCCCTACAGGTCACTAATACCATCTAAGTAGTTGATTCATAGTGACTGGATATGTTGTGTTTTAC
AGTATTATGTAGTCTGTTTTTTATGCAAAATCTAATTTAATATATTGATATTTATATCATTTTACGTTTC
TCGTTCAACTTTTCTATACAAAGTTGCCACCATGGCCCCAAAGAAGAAGCGGAAGGTCGGTATCCACGGA
GTCCCAGCAGCCCGGGCGAGACCATGCTCGCGGTCTCAGTTTAAACGGCCGGCAGCCACGAAGAAGGCCG
GCCAGGCAAAAAAGAAAAAGGGCGGAAGCGATGCTAAGTCACTAACTGCCTGGTCCCGGACACTGGTGAC
CTTCAAGGATGTATTTGTGGACTTCACCAGGGAGGAGTGGAAGCTGCTGGACACTGCTCAGCAGATCGTG
TACAGAAATGTGATGCTGGAGAACTATAAGAACCTGGTTTCCTTGGGTTATCAGCTTACTAAGCCAGATG
TGATCCTCCGGTTGGAGAAGGGAGAAGAGCCCGGCGGTTCCGGCGGAGGGAGCGCAACTTTGTATAATAA
AGTTGAACGAGAAACGTAAAATGATATAAATATCAATATATTAAATTAGATTTTGCATAAAAAACAGACT
ACATAATACTGTAAAACACAACATATCCAGTCACTATGAATCAACTACTTAGATGGTATTAGTGACCTGT
ACTGCAGGGCGGCCGCGATATCCCCTATAGTGAGTCGTATTACATGGTCATAGCTGTTTCCTGGCAGCTC
TGGCCCGTGTCTCAAAATCTCTGATGTTACATTGCACAAGATAAAAATATATCATCATGAACAATAAAAC
TGTCTGCTTACATAAACAGTAATACAAGGGGTGTTATGAGCCATATTCAACGGGAAACGTCGAGGCCGCG
ATTAAATTCCAACATGGATGCTGATTTATATGGGTATAAATGGGCTCGCGATAATGTCGGGCAATCAGGT
GCGACAATCTATCGCTTGTATGGGAAGCCCGATGCGCCAGAGTTGTTTCTGAAACATGGCAAAGGTAGCG
TTGCCAATGATGTTACAGATGAGATGGTCAGACTAAACTGGCTGACGGAATTTATGCCTCTTCCGACCAT
CAAGCATTTTATCCGTACTCCTGATGATGCATGGTTACTCACCACTGCGATCCCCGGAAAAACAGCATTC
CAGGTATTAGAAGAATATCCTGATTCAGGTGAAAATATTGTTGATGCGCTGGCAGTGTTCCTGCGCCGGT
TGCATTCGATTCCTGTTTGTAATTGTCCTTTTAACAGCGATCGCGTATTTCGTCTCGCTCAGGCGCAATC
ACGAATGAATAACGGTTTGGTTGATGCGAGTGATTTTGATGACGAGCGTAATGGCTGGCCTGTTGAACAA
GTCTGGAAAGAAATGCATAAACTTTTGCCATTCTCACCGGATTCAGTCGTCACTCATGGTGATTTCTCAC
TTGATAACCTTATTTTTGACGAGGGGAAATTAATAGGTTGTATTGATGTTGGACGAGTCGGAATCGCAGA
CCGATACCAGGATCTTGCCATCCTATGGAACTGCCTCGGTGAGTTTTCTCCTTCATTACAGAAACGGCTT
TTTCAAAAATATGGTATTGATAATCCTGATATGAATAAATTGCAGTTTCATTTGATGCTCGATGAGTTTT
TCTAATCAGAATTGGTTAATTGGTTGTAACACTGGCAGAGCATTACGCTGACTTGACGGGACGGCGCAAG
CTCATGACCAAAATCCCTTAACGTGAGTTACGCGTCGTTCCACTGAGCGTCAGACCCCGTAGAAAAGATC
AAAGGATCTTCTTGAGATCCTTTTTTTCTGCGCGTAATCTGCTGCTTGCAAACAAAAAAACCACCGCTAC
CAGCGGTGGTTTGTTTGCCGGATCAAGAGCTACCAACTCTTTTTCCGAAGGTAACTGGCTTCAGCAGAGC
GCAGATACCAAATACTGTTCTTCTAGTGTAGCCGTAGTTAGGCCACCACTTCAAGAACTCTGTAGCACCG
CCTACATACCTCGCTCTGCTAATCCTGTTACCAGTGGCTGCTGCCAGTGGCGATAAGTCGTGTCTTACCG
GGTTGGACTCAAGACGATAGTTACCGGATAAGGCGCAGCGGTCGGGCTGAACGGGGGGTTCGTGCACACA
GCCCAGCTTGGAGCGAACGACCTACACCGAACTGAGATACCTACAGCGTGAGCTATGAGAAAGCGCCACG
CTTCCCGAAGGGAGAAAGGCGGACAGGTATCCGGTAAGCGGCAGGGTCGGAACAGGAGAGCGCACGAGGG
AGCTTCCAGGGGGAAACGCCTGGTATCTTTATAGTCCTGTCGGGTTTCGCCACCTCTGACTTGAGCGTCG
ATTTTTGTGATGCTCGTCAGGGGGGCGGAGCCTATGGAAAAACGCCAGCAACGCGGCCTTTTTACGGTTC
CTGGCCTTTTGCTGGCCTTTTGCTCACATGTT
